Addgene plasmid #167903: NAX_CAGGS_CAS9_m4_KRAB-MeCP2_Puro
Purpose: PiggyBac compatible plasmid expressing dCas9-KRAB-MeCP2 expression plasmid
Depositing lab: Alejandro Chavez & Nan Cher Yeo. Depositing organization: Columbia University. Publication: Generation and application of a versatile CRISPR toolkit for mammalian cell engineering. Nghi Dang , Alissa Lance-Byrne, Angela Tung, Xiaoge Guo, Ryan J Cecchi, Joanna Buchthal, Alejandro Chavez, Nan Cher Yeo. Synthetic Biology, Volume 6, Issue 1, 2021 10.1093/synbio/ysab033.
Backbone
  Vector backbone: pB-CAGGS
  Vector type: CRISPR
  Selectable markers: Puromycin
Growth in bacteria
  Bacterial resistance: Ampicillin, 100 μg/mL
  Growth temperature: 30°C
  Growth strain: NEB Stable
  Copy number: High Copy
Gene/Insert
  Gene/Insert name: dCas9-KRAB-MeCP2
  Species: Synthetic
  Mutation: D10A, D839A, H840A, N863A
  Cloning method: Gibson Cloning
Terms and licenses: Academic/Nonprofit Terms; Industry Terms: Not Available to Industry
How to cite: NAX_CAGGS_CAS9_m4_KRAB-MeCP2_Puro was a gift from Alejandro Chavez & Nan Cher Yeo (Addgene plasmid # 167903 ; http://n2t.net/addgene:167903 ; RRID:Addgene_167903)
