[The description below was written by a language model from this plasmid's Addgene catalogue record.]
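Description:
NAX_CAGGS_CAS9_m4_KRAB-MeCP2_Puro is a PiggyBac-compatible CRISPR interference plasmid built on the pB-CAGGS backbone for use in mammalian cells. It is maintained in bacteria as a high-copy plasmid under ampicillin selection, and mammalian cells carrying it can be selected with puromycin. As a PiggyBac-compatible vector, its cargo is expected to lie between transposon terminal repeats, so that co-delivery of PiggyBac transposase can integrate the cassette stably into the host genome. No feature table is provided, so the exact arrangement of the repeats, the replication origin and the way the puromycin marker is expressed are not stated in the record.

The synthetic insert, assembled by Gibson cloning, encodes a nuclease-dead Cas9 fused to the bipartite repressor KRAB-MeCP2. The "m4" in the name corresponds to four recorded substitutions, D10A, D839A, H840A and N863A, which disable the RuvC and HNH nuclease domains so the protein binds guide RNA-specified DNA targets without cutting them. KRAB recruits co-repressor complexes that promote heterochromatin formation, and the MeCP2 repression domain adds further silencing activity, giving stronger knockdown than dCas9-KRAB alone. The backbone and plasmid names indicate expression from the strong, broadly active CAGGS (CMV enhancer/chicken beta-actin) promoter, although the promoter is not listed as a separate field.

No guide RNA cassette is mentioned, so a guide would have to be supplied separately. The construct is part of a CRISPR toolkit for mammalian cell engineering and is suited to generating stable, puromycin-selected cell lines for targeted transcriptional repression.
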