>Addgene plasmid #167903 | NAX_CAGGS_CAS9_m4_KRAB-MeCP2_Puro | addgene partial sequence | sequence record 371823 | Addgene Partial NGS Result
TTTTTTTWTTTTTTAATTTNNTWKGGGGGGGGGGGGGGGGGGGGGGGGGGGGGGGGCGCGCGCNSGGSSG
GGGSNGGGGCGGGGCGAGGGGCGGGGCGGGGCGAGGCGGAGAGGTGCGGCGGCAGCCAATCAGAGCGGCG
CGCTCCGAAAGTTTCCTTTTATGGCGAGGCGGCGGCGGCGGCGGCCCTATAAAAAGCGAAGCGCGCGGCG
GGCGGGAGTCGCTGCGCGCTGCCTTCGCCCCGTGCCCCGCTCCGCCGCCGCCTCGCGCCGCCCGCCCCGG
CTCTGACTGACCGCGTTACTCCCACAGGTGAGCGGGCGGGACGGCCCTTCTCCTCCGGGCTGTAATTAGC
GCTTGGTTTAATGACGGCTTGTTTCTTTTCTGTGGCTGCGTGAAAGCCTTGAGGGGCTCCGGGAGGGCCC
TTTGTGCGGGGGGAGCGGCTCGGGGGGTGCGTGCGTGTGTGTGTGCGTGGGGAGCGCCGCGTGCGGCTCC
GCGCTGCCCGGCGGCTGTGAGCGCTGCGGGCGCGGCGCGGGGCTTTTTGCGCTCCGCAGTGTGCGCGAGG
GGAGCGCGGCCGGGGGCGGTGCCCCGCGGTGCGGGGGGGGCTGCGAGGGGAACAAAGGCTGCGTGCGGGG
TGTGTGCGTGGGGGGGTGAGCAGGGGGTGTGGGCGCGTCGGTCGGGCTGCAACCCCCCCTGCACCCCCCT
CCCCGAGTTGCTGAGCACGGCCCGGCTTCGGGTGCGGGGCTCCGTACGGGGCGTGGCGCGGGGCTCGCCG
TGCCGGGCGGGGGGTGGCGGCAGGTGGGGGTGCCGGGCGGGGCGGGGCCGCCTCGGGCCGGGGRGGGCTC
GGGGGAGGGGCGCGGCGGCCCCCGGAGCGCCGGCGGCTGTCGAGGCGCGGCGAGCCGCAGCCATTGCCTT
TTATGGTAATCGTGCGAGAGGGCGCAGGGACTTCCTTTGTCCCAAATCTGTGCGGAGCCGAAATCTGGGA
GGCGCCGCCGCACCCCCTCTAGCGGGCGCGGGGCGAAGCGGTGCGGCGCCGGCAGGAAGGAAATGGGCGG
GGAGGGCCTTCGTGCGTCGCCGCGCCGCCGTCCCCTTCTCCCTCTCCAGCCTCGGGGCTGTCCGCGGGGG
GACGGCTGCCTTCGGGGGGGACGGGGCAGGGCGGGGTTCGGCTTCTGGCGTGTGACCGGCGGCTCTAGAG
CCTCTGCTAACCATGTTCATGCCTTCTTCTTTTTCCTACAGCTCCTGGGCAACGTGCTGGTTATTGTGCT
GTCTCATCATTTTGGCAAAGAATCTAGATACCCTCGTAAAGGTCTAGAGCTAGCGGATCGAACCCTTGCC
ACCATGGACAAGAAGTACTCCATTGGGCTCGCTATCGGCACAAACAGCGTCGGCTGGGCCGTCATTACGG
ACGAGTACAAGGTGCCGAGCAAAAAATTCAAAGTTCTGGGCAATACCGATCGCCACAGCATAAAGAAGAA
CCTCATTGGCGCCCTCCTGTTCGACTCCGGGGAGACGGCCGAAGCCACGCGGCTCAAAAGAACAGCACGG
CGCAGATATACCCGCAGAAAGAATCGGATCTGCTACCTGCAGGAGATCTTTAGTAATGAGATGGCTAAGG
TGGATGACTCTTTCTTCCATAGGCTGGAGGAGTCCTTTTTGGTGGAGGAGGATAAAAAGCACGAGCGCCA
CCCAATCTTTGGCAATATCGTGGACGAGGTGGCGTACCATGAAAAGTACCCAACCATATATCATCTGAGG
AAGAAGCTTGTAGACAGTACTGATAAGGCTGACTTGCGGTTGATCTATCTCGCGCTGGCGCATATGATCA
AATTTCGGGGACACTTCCTCATCGAGGGGGACCTGAACCCAGACAACAGCGATGTCGACAAACTCTTTAT
CCAACTGGTTCAGACTTACAATCAGCTTTTCGAAGAGAACCCGATCAACGCATCCGGAGTTGACGCCAAA
GCAATCCTGAGCGCTAGGCTGTCCAAATCCCGGCGGCTCGAAAACCTCATCGCACAGCTCCCTGGGGAGA
AGAAGAACGGCCTGTTTGGTAATCTTATCGCCCTGTCACTCGGGCTGACCCCCAACTTTAAATCTAACTT
CGACCTGGCCGAAGATGCCAAGCTTCAACTGAGCAAAGACACCTACGATGATGATCTCGACAATCTGCTG
GCCCAGATCGGCGACCAGTACGCAGACCTTTTTTTGGCGGCAAAGAACCTGTCAGACGCCATTCTGCTGA
GTGATATTCTGCGAGTGAACACGGAGATCACCAAAGCTCCGCTGAGCGCTAGTATGATCAAGCGCTATGA
TGAGCACCACCAAGACTTGACTTTGCTGAAGGCCCTTGTCAGACAGCAACTGCCTGAGAAGTACAAGGAA
ATTTTCTTCGATCAGTCTAAAAATGGCTACGCCGGATACATTGACGGCGGAGCAAGCCAGGAGGAATTTT
ACAAATTTATTAAGCCCATCTTGGAAAAAATGGACGGCACCGAGGAGCTGCTGGTAAAGCTTAACAGAGA
AGATCTGTTGCGCAAACAGCGCACTTTCGACAATGGAAGCATCCCCCACCAGATTCACCTGGGCGAACTG
CACGCTATCCTCAGGCGGCAAGAGGATTTCTACCCCTTTTTGAAAGATAACAGGGAAAAGATTGAGAAAA
TCCTCACATTTCGGATACCCTACTATGTAGGCCCCCTCGCCCGGGGAAATTCCAGATTCGCGTGGATGAC
TCGCAAATCAGAAGAGACCATCACTCCCTGGAACTTCGAGGAAGTCGTGGATAAGGGGGCCTCTGCCCAG
TCCTTCATCGAAAGGATGACTAACTTTGATAAAAATCTGCCTAACGAAAAGGTGCTTCCTAAACACTCTC
TGCTGTACGAGTACTTCACAGTTTATAACGAGCTCACCAAGGTCAAATACGTCACAGAAGGGATGAGAAA
GCCAGCATTCCTGTCTGGAGAGCAGAAGAAAGCTATCGTGGACCTCCTCTTCAAGACGAACCGGAAAGTT
ACCGTGAAACAGCTCAAAGAAGACTATTTCAAAAAGATTGAATGTTTCGACTCTGTTGAAATCAGCGGAG
TGGAGGATCGCTTCAACGCATCCCTGGGAACGTATCACGATCTCCTGAAAATCATTAAAGACAAGGACTT
CCTGGACAATGAGGAGAACGAGGACATTCTTGAGGACATTGTCCTCACCCTTACGTTGTTTGAAGATAGG
GAGATGATTGAAGAACGCTTGAAAACTTACGCTCATCTCTTCGACGACAAAGTCATGAAACAGCTCAAGA
GGCGCCGATATACAGGATGGGGGCGGCTGTCAAGAAAACTGATCAATGGGATCCGAGACAAGCAGAGTGG
AAAGACAATCCTGGATTTTCTTAAGTCCGATGGATTTGCCAACCGGAACTTCATGCAGTTGATCCATGAT
GACTCTCTCACCTTTAAGGAGGACATCCAGAAAGCACAAGTTTCTGGCCAGGGGGACAGTCTTCACGAGC
ACATCGCTAATCTTGCAGGTAGCCCAGCTATCAAAAAGGGAATACTGCAGACCGTTAAGGTCGTGGATGA
ACTCGTCAAAGTAATGGGAAGGCATAAGCCCGAGAATATCGTTATCGAGATGGCCCGAGAGAACCAAACT
ACCCAGAAGGGACAGAAGAACAGTAGGGAAAGGATGAAGAGGATTGAAGAGGGTATAAAAGAACTGGGGT
CCCAAATCCTTAAGGAACACCCAGTTGAAAACACCCAGCTTCAGAATGAGAAGCTCTACCTGTACTACCT
GCAGAACGGCAGGGACATGTACGTGGATCAGGAACTGGACATCAATCGGCTCTCCGACTACGACGTGGCT
GCTATCGTGCCCCAGTCTTTTCTCAAAGATGATTCTATTGATAATAAAGTGTTGACAAGATCCGATAAAG
CTAGAGGGAAGAGTGATAACGTCCCCTCAGAAGAAGTTGTCAAGAAAATGAAAAATTATTGGCGGCAGCT
GCTGAACGCCAAACTGATCACACAACGGAAGTTCGATAATCTGACTAAGGCTGAACGAGGTGGCCTGTCT
GAGTTGGATAAAGCCGGCTTCATCAAAAGGCAGCTTGTTGAGACACGCCAGATCACCAAGCACGTGGCCC
AAATTCTCGATTCACGCATGAACACCAAGTACGATGAAAATGACAAACTGATTCGAGAGGTGAAAGTTAT
TACTCTGAAGTCTAAGCTGGTCTCAGATTTCAGAAAGGACTTTCAGTTTTATAAGGTGAGAGAGATCAAC
AATTACCACCATGCGCATGATGCCTACCTGAATGCAGTGGTAGGCACTGCACTTATCAAAAAATATCCCA
AGCTTGAATCTGAATTTGTTTACGGAGACTATAAAGTGTACGATGTTAGGAAAATGATCGCAAAGTCTGA
GCAGGAAATAGGCAAGGCCACCGCTAAGTACTTCTTTTACAGCAATATTATGAATTTTTTCAAGACCGAG
ATTACACTGGCCAATGGAGAGATTCGGAAGCGACCACTTATCGAAACAAACGGAGAAACAGGAGAAATCG
TGTGGGACAAGGGTAGGGATTTCGCGACAGTCCGGAAGGTCCTGTCCATGCCGCAGGTGAACATCGTTAA
AAAGACCGAAGTACAGACCGGAGGCTTCTCCAAGGAAAGTATCCTCCCGAAAAGGAACAGCGACAAGCTG
ATCGCACGCAAAAAAGATTGGGACCCCAAGAAATACGGCGGATTCGATTCTCCTACAGTCGCTTACAGTG
TACTGGTTGTGGCCAAAGTGGAGAAAGGGAAGTCTAAAAAACTCAAAAGCGTCAAGGAACTGCTGGGCAT
CACAATCATGGAGCGATCAAGCTTCGAAAAAAACCCCATCGACTTTCTCGAGGCGAAAGGATATAAAGAG
GTCAAAAAAGACCTCATCATTAAGCTTCCCAAGTACTCTCTCTTTGAGCTTGAAAACGGCCGGAAACGAA
TGCTCGCTAGTGCGGGCGAGCTGCAGAAAGGTAACGAGCTGGCACTGCCCTCTAAATACGTTAATTTCTT
GTATCTGGCCAGCCACTATGAAAAGCTCAAAGGGTCTCCCGAAGATAATGAGCAGAAGCAGCTGTTCGTG
GAACAACACAAACACTACCTTGATGAGATCATCGAGCAAATAAGCGAATTCTCCAAAAGAGTGATCCTCG
CCGACGCTAACCTCGATAAGGTGCTTTCTGCTTACAATAAGCACAGGGATAAGCCCATCAGGGAGCAGGC
AGAAAACATTATCCACTTGTTTACTCTGACCAACTTGGGCGCGCCTGCAGCCTTCAAGTACTTCGACACC
ACCATAGACAGAAAGCGGTACACCTCTACAAAGGAGGTCCTGGACGCCACACTGATTCATCAGTCAATTA
CGGGGCTCTATGAAACAAGAATCGACCTCTCTCAGCTCGGTGGAGACAGCAGGGCTGACCCCAAGAAGAA
GAGGAAGGTGAGTGGTGGAGGAAGTGGCGGGTCAGGGTCGATGGACGCGAAATCACTTACGGCATGGTCG
AGAACACTGGTTACGTTCAAGGACGTGTTTGTGGACTTTACACGTGAGGAGTGGAAATTGCTGGATACTG
CGCAACAAATTGTGTATCGAAATGTCATGCTTGAGAATTACAAGAACCTCGTCAGTCTCGGATACCAGTT
GACGAAACCGGATGTGATCCTTAGGCTCGAAAAGGGGGAAGAACCTTGGCTGGTATCGGGAGGTGGTTCG
GGTGGCTCTGGATCAAGCCCAAAGAAGAAACGGAAGGTGGAAGCCTCAGTGCAGGTGAAAAGGGTGCTGG
AAAAATCCCCCGGCAAACTCCTCGTGAAGATGCCCTTCCAGGCTTCCCCTGGCGGAAAAGGTGAAGGGGG
TGGCGCAACCACATCTGCCCAGGTCATGGTCATCAAGCGACCTGGAAGGAAAAGAAAGGCCGAGGCTGAC
CCTCAGGCCATTCCAAAGAAACGGGGACGCAAGCCAGGGTCCGTGGTCGCAGCTGCAGCAGCTGAGGCTA
AGAAAAAGGCAGTGAAGGAAAGCTCCATCCGCAGTGTGCAGGAGACTGTCCTGCCCATCAAGAAGAGGAA
GACTAGGGAGACCGTGTCCATCGAGGTCAAAGAAGTGGTCAAGCCCCTGCTCGTGTCCACCCTGGGCGAA
AAATCTGGAAAGGGGCTCAAAACATGCAAGTCACCTGGACGGAAAAGCAAGGAGTCTAGTCCAAAGGGGC
GCTCAAGCTCCGCTTCTAGTCCCCCTAAAAAGGAACACCATCACCATCACCATCACGCCGAGTCTCCTAA
GGCTCCTATGCCACTGCTCCCACCACCTCCACCACCTGAGCCACAGTCAAGCGAAGACCCCATCAGCCCA
CCCGAGCCTCAGGATCTGTCCTCTAGTATTTGCAAAGAGGAAAAGATGCCCAGAGCAGGCAGCCTGGAGA
GTGATGGCTGTCCAAAAGAACCCGCCAAGACCCAGCCTATGGTGGCAGCCGCTGCAACTACCACCACAAC
CACAACTACCACAGTGGCCGAAAAATACAAGCATCGCGGCGAGGGCGAACGAAAGGACATTGTGTCAAGC
TCCATGCCCAGACCTAACCGGGAGGAACCAGTCGATAGTAGGACACCCGTGACTGAGAGAGTCTCATAGA
AGAATTCGATCCCTACCGGTTAGTAATGAGTTTAAACGGGGGAGGCTAACTGAAACACGGAAGGAGACAA
TACCGGAAGGAACCCGCGCTATGACGGCAATAAAAAGACAGAATAAAACGCACGGGTGTTGGGTCGTTTG
TTCATAAACGCGGGGTTCGGTCCCAGGGCTGGCACTCTGTCGATACCCCACCGAGACCCCATTGGGGCCA
ATACGCCCGCGTTTCTTCCTTTTCCCCACCCCACCCCCCAAGTTCGGGTGAAGGCCCAGGGCTCGCAGCC
AACGTCGGGGCGGCAGGCCCTGCCATAGCAGATCTGCGAAATCGGATCCGCGGCCGCACTGATTCTAGCT
GCAGAGGCTCCGGTGCCCGTCAGTGGGCAGAGCGCACATCGCCCACAGTCCCCGAGAAGTTGGGGGGAGG
GGTCGGCAATTGAACCGGTGCCTAGAGAAGGTGGCGCGGGGTAAACTGGGAAAGTGATGTCGTGTACTGG
CTCCGCCTTTTTCCCGAGGGTGGGGGAGAACCGTATATAAGTGCAGTAGTCGCCGTGAACGTTCTTTTTC
GCAACGGGTTTGCCGCCAGAACACAGGATCCTCGAGCCACCATGACCGAGTACAAGCCCACGGTGCGCCT
CGCCACCCGCGACGACGTCCCCAGGGCCGTACGCACCCTCGCCGCCGCGTTCGCCGACTACCCCGCCACG
CGCCACACCGTCGATCCGGACCGCCACATCGAGCGGGTCACCGAGCTGCAAGAACTCTTCCTCACGCGCG
TCGGGCTCGACATCGGCAAGGTGTGGGTCGCGGACGACGGCGCCGCCGTGGCGGTCTGGACCACGCCGGA
GAGCGTCGAAGCGGGGGCGGTGTTCGCCGAGATCGGCCCGCGCATGGCCGAGTTGAGCGGTTCCCGGCTG
GCCGCGCAGCAACAGATGGAAGGCCTCCTGGCGCCGCACCGGCCCAAGGAGCCCGCGTGGTTCCTGGCCA
CCGTCGGAGTCTCGCCCGACCACCAGGGCAAGGGTCTGGGCAGCGCCGTCGTGCTCCCCGGAGTGGAGGC
GGCCGAGCGCGCCGGGGTGCCCGCCTTCCTGGAGACCTCCGCGCCCCGCAACCTCCCCTTCTACGAGCGG
CTCGGCTTCACCGTCACCGCCGACGTCGAGGTGCCCGAAGGACCGCGCACCTGGTGCATGACCCGCAAGC
CCGGTGCCTAAGTTAACTTTTTATTGCAGCTTATAATGGTTACAAATAAAGCAATAGCATCACAAATTTC
ACAAATAAAGCATTTTTTTCACTGCATTCTAGTTGTGGTTTGTCCAAACTCATCAATGTATCTTATCATG
TCTGGAATTGACTCAAATGATGTCAATTAGTCTATCAGAAGCTCATCTGGTCTCCCTTCCGGGGGACAAG
ACATCCCTGTTTAATATTTAAACAGCAGTGTTCCCAAACTGGGTTCTTATATCCCTTGCTCTGGTCAACC
AGGTTGCAGGGTTTCCTGTCCTCACAGGAACGAAGTCCCTAAAGAAACAGTGGCAGCCAGGTTTAGCCCC
GGAATTGACTGGATTCCTTTTTTAGGGCCCATTGGTATGGCTTTTTCCCCGTATCCCCCCAGGTGTCTGC
AGGCTCAAAGAGCAGCGAGAAGCGTTCAGAGGAAAGCGATCCCGTGCCACCTTCCCCGTGCCCGGGCTGT
CCCCGCACGCTGCCGGCTCGGGGATGCGGGGGGAGCGCCGGACCGGAGCGGAGCCCCGGGCGGCTCGCTG
CTGCCCCCTAGCGGGGGAGGGACGTAATTACATCCCTGGGGGCTTTGGGGGGGGGCTGTCCCTGATATCT
ATAACAAGAAAATATATATATAATAAGTTATCACGTAAGTAGAACATGAAATAACAATATAATTATCGTA
TGAGTTAAATCTTAAAAGTCACGTAAAAGATAATCATGCGTCATTTTGACTCACGCGGTCGTTATAGTTC
AAAATCAGTGACACTTACCGCATTGACAAGCACGCCTCACGGGAGCTCCAAGCGGCGACTGAGATGTCCT
AAATGCACAGCGACGGATTCGCGCTATTTAGAAAGAGAGAGCAATATTTCAAGAATGCATGCGTCAATTT
TACGCAGACTATCTTTCTAGGGTTAATCTAGCTGCATCAGGATCATATCGTCGGGTCTTTTTTCCGGCTC
AGTCATCGCCCAAGCTGGCGCTATCTGGGCATCGGGGAGGAAGAAGCCCGTGCCTTTTCCCGCGAGGTTG
AAGCGGCATGGAAAGAGTTTGCCGAGGATGACTGCTGCTGCATTGACGTTGAGCGAAAACGCACGTTTAC
CATGATGATTCGGGAAGGTGTGGCCATGCACGCCTTTAACGGTGAACTGTTCGTTCAGGCCACCTGGGAT
ACCAGTTCGTCGCGGCTTTTCCGGACACAGTTCCGGATGGTCAGCCCGAAGCGCATCAGCAACCCGAACA
ATACCGGCGACAGCCGGAACTGCCGTGCCGGTGTGCAGATTAATGACAGCGGTGCGGCGCTGGGATATTA
CGTCAGCGAGGACGGGTATCCTGGCTGGATGCCGCAGAAATGGACATGGATACCCCGTGAGTTACCCGGC
GGGCGCGCTTGGCGTAATCATGGTCATAGCTGTTTCCTGTGTGAAATTGTTATCCGCTCACAATTCCACA
CAACATACGAGCCGGAAGCATAAAGTGTAAAGCCTGGGGTGCCTAATGAGTGAGCTAACTCACATTAATT
GCGTTGCGCTCACTGCCCGCTTTCCAGTCGGGAAACCTGTCGTGCCAGCTGCATTAATGAATCGGCCAAC
GCGCGGGGAGAGGCGGTTTGCGTATTGGGCGCTCTTCCGCTTCCTCGCTCACTGACTCGCTGCGCTCGGT
CGTTCGGCTGCGGCGAGCGGTATCAGCTCACTCAAAGGCGGTAATACGGTTATCCACAGAATCAGGGGAT
AACGCAGGAAAGAACATGTGAGCAAAAGGCCAGCAAAAGGCCAGGAACCGTAAAAAGGCCGCGTTGCTGG
CGTTTTTCCATAGGCTCCGCCCCCCTGACGAGCATCACAAAAATCGACGCTCAAGTCAGAGGTGGCGAAA
CCCGACAGGACTATAAAGATACCAGGCGTTTCCCCCTGGAAGCTCCCTCGTGCGCTCTCCTGTTCCGACC
CTGCCGCTTACCGGATACCTGTCCGCCTTTCTCCCTTCGGGAAGCGTGGCGCTTTCTCATAGCTCACGCT
GTAGGTATCTCAGTTCGGTGTAGGTCGTTCGCTCCAAGCTGGGCTGTGTGCACGAACCCCCCGTTCAGCC
CGACCGCTGCGCCTTATCCGGTAACTATCGTCTTGAGTCCAACCCGGTAAGACACGACTTATCGCCACTG
GCAGCAGCCACTGGTAACAGGATTAGCAGAGCGAGGTATGTAGGCGGTGCTACAGAGTTCTTGAAGTGGT
GGCCTAACTACGGCTACACTAGAAGAACAGTATTTGGTATCTGCGCTCTGCTGAAGCCAGTTACCTTCGG
AAAAAGAGTTGGTAGCTCTTGATCCGGCAAACAAACCACCGCTGGTAGCGGTGGTTTTTTTGTTTGCAAG
CAGCAGATTACGCGCAGAAAAAAAGGATCTCAAGAAGATCCTTTGATCTTTTCTACGGGGTCTGACGCTC
AGTGGAACGAAAACTCACGTTAAGGGATTTTGGTCATGAGATTATCAAAAAGGATCTTCACCTAGATCCT
TTTAAATTAAAAATGAAGTTTTAAATCAATCTAAAGTATATATGAGTAAACTTGGTCTGACAGTTACCAA
TGCTTAATCAGTGAGGCACCTATCTCAGCGATCTGTCTATTTCGTTCATCCATAGTTGCCTGACTCCCCG
TCGTGTAGATAACTACGATACGGGAGGGCTTACCATCTGGCCCCAGTGCTGCAATGATACCGCGAGACCC
ACGCTCACCGGCTCCAGATTTATCAGCAATAAACCAGCCAGCCGGAAGGGCCGAGCGCAGAAGTGGTCCT
GCAACTTTATCCGCCTCCATCCAGTCTATTAATTGTTGCCGGGAAGCTAGAGTAAGTAGTTCGCCAGTTA
ATAGTTTGCGCAACGTTGTTGCCATTGCTACAGGCATCGTGGTGTCACGCTCGTCGTTTGGTATGGCTTC
ATTCAGCTCCGGTTCCCAACGATCAAGGCGAGTTACATGATCCCCCATGTTGTGCAAAAAAGCGGTTAGC
TCCTTCGGTCCTCCGATCGTTGTCAGAAGTAAGTTGGCCGCAGTGTTATCACTCATGGTTATGGCAGCAC
TGCATAATTCTCTTACTGTCATGCCATCCGTAAGATGCTTTTCTGTGACTGGTGAGTACTCAACCAAGTC
ATTCTGAGAATAGTGTATGCGGCGACCGAGTTGCTCTTGCCCGGCGTCAATACGGGATAATACCGCGCCA
CATAGCAGAACTTTAAAAGTGCTCATCATTGGAAAACGTTCTTCGGGGCGAAAACTCTCAAGGATCTTAC
CGCTGTTGAGATCCAGTTCGATGTAACCCACTCGTGCACCCAACTGATCTTCAGCATCTTTTACTTTCAC
CAGCGTTTCTGGGTGAGCAAAAACAGGAAGGCAAAATGCCGCAAAAAAGGGAATAAGGGCGACACGGAAA
TGTTGAATACTCATACTCTTCCTTTTTCAATATTATTGAAGCATTTATCAGGGTTATTGTCTCATGAGCG
GATACATATTTGAATGTATTTAGAAAAATAAACAAATAGGGGTTCCGCGCACATTTCCCCGAAAAGTGCC
ACCTAAATTGTAAGCGTTAATATTTTGTTAAAATTCGCGTTAAATTTTTGTTAAATCAGCTCATTTTTTA
ACCAATAGGCCGAAATCGGCAAAATCCCTTATAAATCAAAAGAATAGACCGAGATAGGGT
[37 nt withheld, positions 11541-11577]
AAAGAACGTGGACTCCAACGTCAAAGG
[49 nt withheld, positions 11605-11653]
T
[91 nt withheld, positions 11655-11745]
G
[124 nt withheld, positions 11747-11870]
CCCATTCGCCATTCAGGCTGCGCAACTGTTGGGAAGGGCGATCGGTGCGGGCCTCTTCGCTATTACGCCA
GCTGGCGAAAGGGGGATGTGCTGCAAGGCGATTAAGTTGGGTAACGCCAGGGTTTTCCCAGTCACGACGT
TGTAAAACGACGGCCAGTGAGCGCGCCTCGTTCATTCACGTTTTTGAACCCGTGGAGGACGGGCAGACTC
GCGGTGCAAATGTGTTTTACAGCGTGATGGAGCAGATGAAGATGCTCGACACGCTGCAGAACACGCAGCT
AGATTAACCCTAGAAAGATAATCATATTGTGACGTACGTTAAAGATAATCATGTGTAAAATTGACGCATG
TGTTTTATCGGTCTGTATATCGAGGTTTATTTATTAATTTGAATAGATATTAAGTTTTATTATATTTACA
CTTACATACTAATAATAAATTCAACAAACAATTTATTTATGTTTATTTATTTATTAAAAAAAACAAAAAC
TCAAAATTTCTTCTATAAAGTAACAAAACTTTTATGAGGGACAGCCCCCCCCCAAAGCCCCCAGGGATGT
AATTACGTCCCTCCCCCGCTAGGGGGCAGCAGCGAGCCGCCCGGGGCTCCGCTCCGGTCCGGCGCTCCCC
CCGCATCCCCGAGCCGGCAGCGTGCGGGGACAGCCCGGGCACGGGGAAGGTGGCACGGGATCGCTTTCCT
CTGAACGCTTCTCGCTGCTCTTTGAGCCTGCAGACACCTGGGGGGATACGGGGAAAAGGCCTCCACGGCC
GACATTGATTATTGACTAGTTATTAATAGTAATCAATTACGGGGTCATTAGTTCATAGCCCATATATGGA
GTTCCGCGTTACATAACTTACGGTAAATGGCCCGCCTGGCTGACCGCCCAACGACCCCCGCCCATTGACG
TCAATAATGACGTATGTTCCCATAGTAACGCCAATAGGGACTTTCCATTGACGTCAATGGGTGGAGTATT
TACGGTAAACTGCCCACTTGGCAGTACATCAAGTGTATCATATGCCAAGTACGCCCCCTATTGACGTCAA
TGACGGTAAATGGCCCGCCTGGCATTATGCCCAGTACATGACCTTATGGGACTTTCCTACTTGGCAGTAC
ATCTACGTATTAGTCATCGCTATTACCATGGTCGAGGTGAGCCCCACGTTCTGCTTCACTCTCCCCATCT
CCCCCCCCTCCCCACCCCCAATTTTGTATTTATTTATTTTTTAATTATTTTGTGCAGCGATGGGGGCGGG
GGGGGGGGGGGGSSSSSCSCNGGCGGGGGGGGGGGGGGGGGGGGGGGGGGGGGGGGGGGGGGGGGGGGGG
GGGGGGGGGSGSSSKNGNNNGGGSGGGGGGGGGGGGGGRGGGGGGGGKGGGGGGGGGGGGGGGGGGGGGG
GGGGGG
